Addgene plasmid #60407: pJAF205
Purpose: Flag-tagged full length GMAP210/Trip11
Depositing lab: Gregory Pazour. Depositing organization: University of Massachusetts, Worcester. Publication: The Golgin GMAP210/TRIP11 anchors IFT20 to the Golgi complex. Follit JA, San Agustin JT, Xu F, Jonassen JA, Samtani R, Lo CW, Pazour GJ. PLoS Genet. 2008 Dec;4(12):e1000315. doi: 10.1371/journal.pgen.1000315. Epub 2008 Dec 26. PubMed 19112494.
Backbone
  Vector backbone: p3XFLAG-myc-CMV-26
  Backbone manufacturer: Sigma
  Modifications to backbone: HindIII site was filled in to shift reading frame.
  Vector type: Mammalian Expression
  Selectable markers: Neomycin (select with G418)
Growth in bacteria
  Bacterial resistance: Ampicillin, 100 μg/mL
  Growth temperature: 37°C
  Growth strain: DH5alpha
  Copy number: High Copy
Gene/Insert
  Gene/Insert name: GMAP210 (alt name: Trip11)
  Species: M. musculus (mouse)
  Insert size (bp): 5931
  Entrez Gene: Trip11 (a.k.a. 2610511G22Rik, 3110031G15Rik, 6030460N08Rik, AI450776, GMAP-210, TRIP230)
  Promoter: CMV
  Tag / fusion protein: Flag (N terminal on insert)
  Cloning method: Restriction Enzyme; 5′ cloning site Kpn1 (added by PCR) (unknown if destroyed); 3′ cloning site Kpn1 (added by PCR) (unknown if destroyed)
  Sequencing primers: 5′ CMV-F; 3′ hGH-pA-R
Terms and licenses: Academic/Nonprofit Terms; Industry Terms: Not Available to Industry
How to cite: pJAF205 was a gift from Gregory Pazour (Addgene plasmid # 60407 ; http://n2t.net/addgene:60407 ; RRID:Addgene_60407)
