[The description below was written by a language model from this plasmid's Addgene catalogue record.]
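Description:
pJAF205 is a mammalian expression plasmid built on the commercial p3XFLAG-myc-CMV-26 backbone, carrying the full-length mouse GMAP210 coding sequence (also known as Trip11), an insert of about 5.9 kb. The open reading frame was amplified with KpnI sites added at both ends by PCR and cloned into the vector's KpnI site; whether these sites remain intact is not recorded. The backbone was modified by filling in its HindIII site, which shifts the reading frame so that the insert is read in frame with the upstream tag. Transcription is driven by the CMV promoter, a strong constitutive promoter in most mammalian cell lines. The use of an hGH-pA reverse sequencing primer suggests that a human growth hormone polyadenylation signal lies downstream of the insert.

The protein is produced with an N-terminal Flag tag, allowing detection by immunoblotting or immunofluorescence and recovery by immunoprecipitation with anti-Flag antibodies. The backbone name also implies a C-terminal myc epitope, but the record lists only the Flag tag, so it does not establish whether myc is fused to the expressed protein. The plasmid is maintained at high copy in E. coli under ampicillin selection, and a neomycin resistance marker permits G418 selection of stably transfected mammalian cells.

GMAP210/TRIP11 is a golgin, a coiled-coil protein of the Golgi apparatus, and the associated study concerns its role in anchoring the intraflagellar transport protein IFT20 to the Golgi complex. The construct is therefore suited to expressing tagged full-length GMAP210 for localization and protein interaction experiments. No feature table was supplied, so finer details of the vector elements are not documented here.
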