>Addgene plasmid #60407 | pJAF205 | addgene partial sequence | sequence record 99488 | hGH-PA-R 5'-CCAGCTTGGTTCCCAATAGA-3'
CCCTCCACCCCATAATATTATAGGAAGGACACCTAGTCAGACAAAATGATGCAACTTAATTTTATTAGGA
CAAGGCTGGTGGGCACTGGAGTGGCAACTTCCAGGGCCAGGAGAGGCACTGGGGAGGGGTCACAGGGATG
CCACCCGGGATCCTCACAGATCCTCTTCTGAGATGAGTTTTTGTTCTCTAGAGTCGACTGGTACCGCTAC
CTATTGCTTTAGAAGGTCTTTCAATACAACACCTGCACTGTTGTCAGGTGACACTGGCAAAGGTGTAAAC
GTGGGTAGAACATCTGAGATGGGTTTCAAAAGAAGATGCCCAGGCCCACCAGGTCCATGTCCAGCTGGGT
TAATAAGGGGCACAGCTGCTGAGCGGGGAGCCAAGAATGGATTCACATCTGTTCTTCTTCCTGCCCTGGA
TTCTGCTGTATCTCTAAAACTTTCGGGTATGCCTGTGTCAGCTTTCCTTCTTCCTGGAGAATCTAGAGGC
TTCAGGCCATGGACTGACAGCTTTGGAGGCGGGACAGATGGATGAGATTCTGTTTCCAGAAATTTAACAA
AGAGTTCTGAAAAAGAACTATTGAACACAGACTGCTGATTTGGTCTCAAAGGTGTATTGGGCACACTTTT
CGATCCTCCTCCCAGCCATCCAGCCATCCACCGAGTAACACCTCCTTGATCTTCTGCAAACAGCTGCTCC
ATCTCTTCCCTTTTAACACCCAGGATGCTCCC
