>Addgene plasmid #60407 | pJAF205 | addgene partial sequence | sequence record 99490 | CMV-F 5'-CGCAAATGGGCGGTAGGCGTG-3'
ACCGTCAGAATTAACCATGGACTACAAAGACCATGACGGTGATTATAAAGATCATGACATCGATTACAAG
GATGACGATGACAAGCTAGCTTGCGGCCGCGAATTCATCGATAGATCTGATATCGGTACCATGTCGTCCT
GGCTCGGGGGCCTCGGCTCCGGCTTGGGCCAGTCTCTCGGTCAAGTAGGGGGCAGCCTGGCTTCCCTCAC
TGGCCAGATTTCGAACTTCACGAAGGATATGCTGTTGGAGGGCACGGAGGATGTGCCAGCAGATTTCCCT
AATTCCGGGAGAGAGGAGAATGAAGCCACTCATTCAGTCTTAAGATCAGAGAATGAAAGGCTTAAAAAGC
TTTACACTGATCTAGAGGAAAAGCATGAAGCATCCGAACTTCAAATTAAGCAGCAATCTTCCAGTTACCG
AAGTCAGTTACAGCAGAAAGAGGAAGAAATCAACCACCTTAAAGCAAGGCAGCTCGCACTACAGGATGAA
CTGCTCAGACTGCAGTCAGCTGCTCAGTCAGCCCACTTAGGATCTGGCAGCGCACCAGCAGCCAGTGCAT
CATCTTCATTCAGCTATGGGGTCAGTCATCGTGTGTCAGCCTTCCATGAAGACGACATGGACTTTGGTGA
TGTGATCTCATCACAACAAGAAATAAACAG
